>Addgene plasmid #221299 | pMSCV-FKBP-ZBTB44 | addgene full sequence | sequence record 438537 | Addgene NGS Result
AGATCTGCCACCATGGACTACAAGGATCACGACGGTGATTACAAGGACCACGACATCGACTACAAGGACG
ACGACGACAAGGGCGTTCAAGTAGAAACAATATCTCCAGGAGACGGGCGTACATTTCCTAAGCGTGGCCA
AACTTGCGTAGTCCATTATACCGGCATGCTGGAGGACGGTAAGAAGGTCGATAGCTCTAGAGACCGTAAC
AAACCTTTCAAATTTATGCTGGGGAAACAGGAGGTTATCCGTGGTTGGGAGGAAGGCGTGGCCCAAATGT
CCGTTGGGCAGCGTGCTAAGTTAACCATCTCGCCAGATTACGCATATGGGGCTACAGGCCATCCTGGGAT
CATTCCCCCGCATGCGACACTTGTGTTTGATGTAGAGCTGTTGAAGTTGGAGACGCGGGGAGTTCAAGTC
GAAACGATTTCACCAGGTGATGGACGCACCTTTCCTAAACGGGGACAAACGTGCGTCGTGCATTACACCG
GTATGCTGGAAGACGGCAAGAAAGTCGATTCAAGCCGCGATAGAAATAAACCCTTCAAATTCATGCTTGG
AAAACAGGAAGTAATACGCGGATGGGAAGAGGGTGTGGCGCAAATGTCTGTCGGGCAAAGAGCTAAACTG
ACAATAAGTCCTGATTACGCGTACGGTGCGACTGGGCACCCTGGTATCATTCCGCCGCACGCGACACTTG
TCTTCGACGTCGAGTTACTTAAGCTTGAGACGCGGGGGGTGCAGGTAGAGACTATTTCGCCCGGTGACGG
AAGAACTTTCCCAAAGCGGGGACAGACCTGTGTTGTCCACTACACTGGGATGTTGGAGGATGGTAAGAAA
GTTGACTCAAGTCGTGATCGCAACAAACCCTTTAAGTTTATGCTTGGGAAGCAGGAAGTCATCAGAGGTT
GGGAAGAAGGCGTAGCTCAGATGTCAGTGGGACAACGGGCCAAATTAACCATCAGTCCAGACTACGCCTA
CGGAGCCACCGGTCACCCAGGGATCATACCACCTCACGCAACCTTAGTGTTCGATGTGGAACTTTTAAAG
TTAGAGACGCGCGGTGTACAAGTGGAAACAATCAGTCCAGGGGATGGGAGAACATTCCCCAAAAGAGGCC
AGACGTGTGTCGTGCACTATACGGGGATGTTAGAAGATGGGAAAAAGGTCGATTCGTCACGCGACCGCAA
CAAACCGTTTAAATTCATGTTGGGAAAGCAGGAGGTGATTCGCGGCTGGGAGGAAGGTGTGGCACAGATG
AGCGTGGGCCAGAGAGCAAAACTGACTATCTCTCCTGATTATGCCTACGGCGCGACGGGCCACCCTGGCA
TAATTCCACCCCACGCTACCCTGGTATTCGATGTCGAGCTTCTGAAGCTTGAGGGTGCTGGGGCTGGGGC
TGATGCTGGACAAGAAAATAGCTCCAACTGCAATTTTACTTCTCGAGATGGAAGCATTTCTCCAGTGTCT
TCAGAGTGCAGTGCTGTGGAGAGGACCATTCCTGTCTGCCGAGAGTCCCGGAGGAAGCGCAAAAGCTACA
TTGTTATGTCTCCCGAGAGTCCCGTGAAATGTAGCACCCAAACAAGTTCCCCCCAGGTACTGAATTCTTC
AGCTTCCTATGCAGAAAATAGAAGTCAGCCAGTTGACTCTTCTTTAGCTTTTCCTTGGACTTTCCCTTTT
GGAATAGATCGAAGGATTCAGCCTGAGAAAGCAAAGCAGGCAGAAAATACCCGGACTTTAGAATTGCCTG
GCCCATCCGAGGCAGGTAGAAGAGTGGCTGACTATGTGACTTGTGAGAGCACAAAACCCACCTTGCCTCT
AGGTACAGAAGAAGATGTCCGGGTCAAAGTAGAAAGATTAAGTGATGAGGAGGTCCATGAGGAAGTGTCC
CAGCCTGTTAGTGCATCTCAGAGCTCACTGAGTGATCAGCAGACAGTGCCCGGAAGTGAACCAGTTCAAG
AGGACCTTCTGATCAGTCCACAGTCTTCCTCTATAGGCTCAGTAGATGAAGGAGTCACTGAAGGATTGCC
TACACTTCAGAGCACCTCTAGCACCAATGCTCATGCAGATGACGATGACAGATTGGAAAATGTTCAGTAT
CCCTATCAACTCTACATTGCTCCTTCTACCAGCAGTACAGAGCGGCCAAGTCCAAATGGTCCAGACAGAC
CGTTTCAGTGTCCAACCTGTGGGGTCCGCTTCACCCGTATTCAGAATCTAAAACAGCACATGCTTATCCA
CTCAGGAATTAAACCATTTCAGTGTGACTGCTGTGGAAAAAAGTTTACCAGGGCTTACTCGCTAAAGATG
CATCGCCTAAAGCACGAAGTGATTTCTTGATAAGCGGCCGCGTTTAAACGTCGACGGTATCGATAAGCTT
GATATCGAATTCCGCCCCCCCCCCTAACGTTACTGGCCGAAGCCGCTTGGAATAAGGCCGGTGTGCGTTT
GTCTATATGTTATTTTCCACCATATTGCCGTCTTTTGGCAATGTGAGGGCCCGGAAACCTGGCCCTGTCT
TCTTGACGAGCATTCCTAGGGGTCTTTCCCCTCTCGCCAAAGGAATGCAAGGTCTGTTGAATGTCGTGAA
GGAAGCAGTTCCTCTGGAAGCTTCTTGAAGACAAACAACGTCTGTAGCGACCCTTTGCAGGCAGCGGAAC
CCCCCACCTGGCGACAGGTGCCTCTGCGGCCAAAAGCCACGTGTATAAGATACACCTGCAAAGGCGGCAC
AACCCCAGTGCCACGTTGTGAGTTGGATAGTTGTGGAAAGAGTCAAATGGCTCTCCTCAAGCGTATTCAA
CAAGGGGCTGAAGGATGCCCAGAAGGTACCCCATTGTATGGGATCTGATCTGGGGCCTCGGTGCACATGC
TTTACATGTGTTTAGTCGAGGTTAAAAAAACGTCTAGGCCCCCCGAACCACGGGGACGTGGTTTTCCTTT
GAAAAACACGATGATAATATGGCCACAACCATGGTGAGCAAGGGCGAGGAGCTGTTCACCGGGGTGGTGC
CCATCCTGGTCGAGCTGGACGGCGACGTAAACGGCCACAAGTTCAGCGTGTCTGGCGAGGGCGAGGGCGA
TGCCACCTACGGCAAGCTGACCCTGAAGTTCATCTGCACCACCGGCAAGCTGCCCGTGCCCTGGCCCACC
CTCGTGACCACCCTGACCTACGGCGTGCAGTGCTTCAGCCGCTACCCCGACCACATGAAGCAGCACGACT
TCTTCAAGTCCGCCATGCCCGAAGGCTACGTCCAGGAGCGCACCATCTTCTTCAAGGACGACGGCAACTA
CAAGACCCGCGCCGAGGTGAAGTTCGAGGGCGACACCCTGGTGAACCGCATCGAGCTGAAGGGCATCGAC
TTCAAGGAGGACGGCAACATCCTGGGGCACAAGCTGGAGTACAACTACAACAGCCACAACGTCTATATCA
TGGCCGACAAGCAGAAGAACGGCATCAAGGCGAACTTCAAGATCCGCCACAACATCGAGGACGGCAGCGT
GCAGCTCGCCGACCACTACCAGCAGAACACCCCCATCGGCGACGGCCCCGTGCTGCTGCCCGACAACCAC
TACCTGAGCACCCAGTCCGCCCTGAGCAAAGACCCCAACGAGAAGCGCGATCACATGGTCCTGCTGGAGT
TCGTGACCGCCGCCGGGATCACTCTCGGCATGGACGAGCTGTACAAGTAATGAATTAATTAAGAATTCGA
TAAAATAAAAGATTTTATTTAGTCTCCAGAAAAAGGGGGGAATGAAAGACCCCACCTGTAGGTTTGGCAA
GCTAGCTTAAGTAACGCCATTTTGCAAGGCATGGAAAATACATAACTGAGAATAGAGAAGTTCAGATCAA
GGTTAGGAACAGAGAGACAGCAGAATATGGGCCAAACAGGATATCTGTGGTAAGCAGTTCCTGCCCCGGC
TCAGGGCCAAGAACAGATGGTCCCCAGATGCGGTCCCGCCCTCAGCAGTTTCTAGAGAACCATCAGATGT
TTCCAGGGTGCCCCAAGGACCTGAAATGACCCTGTGCCTTATTTGAACTAACCAATCAGTTCGCTTCTCG
CTTCTGTTCGCGCGCTTCTGCTCCCCGAGCTCAATAAAAGAGCCCACAACCCCTCACTCGGCGCGCCAGT
CCTCCGATAGACTGCGTCGCCCGGGTACCCGTGTATCCAATAAACCCTCTTGCAGTTGCATCCGACTTGT
GGTCTCGCTGTTCCTTGGGAGGGTCTCCTCTGAGTGATTGACTACCCGTCAGCGGGGGTCTTTCATGGGT
AACAGTTTCTTGAAGTTGGAGAACAACATTCTGAGGGTAGGAGTCGAATATTAAGTAATCCTGACTCAAT
TAGCCACTGTTTTGAATCCACATACTCCAATACTCCTGAAATAGTTCATTATGGACAGCGCAGAAAGAGC
TGGGGAGAATTGTGAAATTGTTATCCGCTCACAATTCCACACAACATACGAGCCGGAAGCATAAAGTGTA
AAGCCTGGGGTGCCTAATGAGTGAGCTAACTCACATTAATTGCGTTGCGCTCACTGCCCGCTTTCCAGTC
GGGAAACCTGTCGTGCCAGCTGCATTAATGAATCGGCCAACGCGCGGGGAGAGGCGGTTTGCGTATTGGG
CGCTCTTCCGCTTCCTCGCTCACTGACTCGCTGCGCTCGGTCGTTCGGCTGCGGCGAGCGGTATCAGCTC
ACTCAAAGGCGGTAATACGGTTATCCACAGAATCAGGGGATAACGCAGGAAAGAACATGTGAGCAAAAGG
CCAGCAAAAGGCCAGGAACCGTAAAAAGGCCGCGTTGCTGGCGTTTTTCCATAGGCTCCGCCCCCCTGAC
GAGCATCACAAAAATCGACGCTCAAGTCAGAGGTGGCGAAACCCGACAGGACTATAAAGATACCAGGCGT
TTCCCCCTGGAAGCTCCCTCGTGCGCTCTCCTGTTCCGACCCTGCCGCTTACCGGATACCTGTCCGCCTT
TCTCCCTTCGGGAAGCGTGGCGCTTTCTCATAGCTCACGCTGTAGGTATCTCAGTTCGGTGTAGGTCGTT
CGCTCCAAGCTGGGCTGTGTGCACGAACCCCCCGTTCAGCCCGACCGCTGCGCCTTATCCGGTAACTATC
GTCTTGAGTCCAACCCGGTAAGACACGACTTATCGCCACTGGCAGCAGCCACTGGTAACAGGATTAGCAG
AGCGAGGTATGTAGGCGGTGCTACAGAGTTCTTGAAGTGGTGGCCTAACTACGGCTACACTAGAAGAACA
GTATTTGGTATCTGCGCTCTGCTGAAGCCAGTTACCTTCGGAAAAAGAGTTGGTAGCTCTTGATCCGGCA
AACAAACCACCGCTGGTAGCGGTGGTTTTTTTGTTTGCAAGCAGCAGATTACGCGCAGAAAAAAAGGATC
TCAAGAAGATCCTTTGATCTTTTCTACGGGGTCTGACGCTCAGTGGAACGAAAACTCACGTTAAGGGATT
TTGGTCATGAGATTATCAAAAAGGATCTTCACCTAGATCCTTTTAAATTAAAAATGAAGTTTTAAATCAA
TCTAAAGTATATATGAGTAAACTTGGTCTGACAGTTACCAATGCTTAATCAGTGAGGCACCTATCTCAGC
GATCTGTCTATTTCGTTCATCCATAGTTGCCTGACTCCCCGTCGTGTAGATAACTACGATACGGGAGGGC
TTACCATCTGGCCCCAGTGCTGCAATGATACCGCGAGACCCACGCTCACCGGCTCCAGATTTATCAGCAA
TAAACCAGCCAGCCGGAAGGGCCGAGCGCAGAAGTGGTCCTGCAACTTTATCCGCCTCCATCCAGTCTAT
TAATTGTTGCCGGGAAGCTAGAGTAAGTAGTTCGCCAGTTAATAGTTTGCGCAACGTTGTTGCCATTGCT
ACAGGCATCGTGGTGTCACGCTCGTCGTTTGGTATGGCTTCATTCAGCTCCGGTTCCCAACGATCAAGGC
GAGTTACATGATCCCCCATGTTGTGCAAAAAAGCGGTTAGCTCCTTCGGTCCTCCGATCGTTGTCAGAAG
TAAGTTGGCCGCAGTGTTATCACTCATGGTTATGGCAGCACTGCATAATTCTCTTACTGTCATGCCATCC
GTAAGATGCTTTTCTGTGACTGGTGAGTACTCAACCAAGTCATTCTGAGAATAGTGTATGCGGCGACCGA
GTTGCTCTTGCCCGGCGTCAATACGGGATAATACCGCGCCACATAGCAGAACTTTAAAAGTGCTCATCAT
TGGAAAACGTTCTTCGGGGCGAAAACTCTCAAGGATCTTACCGCTGTTGAGATCCAGTTCGATGTAACCC
ACTCGTGCACCCAACTGATCTTCAGCATCTTTTACTTTCACCAGCGTTTCTGGGTGAGCAAAAACAGGAA
GGCAAAATGCCGCAAAAAAGGGAATAAGGGCGACACGGAAATGTTGAATACTCATACTCTTCCTTTTTCA
ATATTATTGAAGCATTTATCAGGGTTATTGTCTCATGAGCGGATACATATTTGAATGTATTTAGAAAAAT
AAACAAATAGGGGTTCCGCGCACATTTCCCCGAAAAGTGCCACCTGACGTCTAAGAAACCATTATTATCA
TGACATTAACCTATAAAAATAGGCGTATCACGAGGCCCTTTCGTCTCGCGCGTTTCGGTGATGACGGTGA
AAACCTCTGACACATGCAGCTCCCGGAGACGGTCACAGCTTGTCTGTAAGCGGATGCCGGGAGCAGACAA
GCCCGTCAGGGCGCGTCAGCGGGTGTTGGCGGGTGTCGGGGCTGGCTTAACTATGCGGCATCAGAGCAGA
TTGTACTGAGAGTGCACCATATGCGGTGTGAAATACCGCACAGATGCGTAAGGAGAAAATACCGCATCAG
GCGCCATTCGCCATTCAGGCTGCGCAACTGTTGGGAAGGGCGATCGGTGCGGGCCTCTTCGCTATTACGC
CAGCTGGCGAAAGGGGGATGTGCTGCAAGGCGATTAAGTTGGGTAACGCCAGGGTTTTCCCAGTCACGAC
GTTGTAAAACGACGGCGCAAGGAATGGTGCATGCAAGGAGATGGCGCCCAACAGTCCCCCGGCCACGGGG
CCTGCCACCATACCCACGCCGAAACAAGCGCTCATGAGCCCGAAGTGGCGAGCCCGATCTTCCCCATCGG
TGATGTCGGCGATATAGGCGCCAGCAACCGCACCTGTGGCGCCGGTGATGCCGGCCACGATGCGTCCGGC
GTAGAGGCGATTAGTCCAATTTGTTAAAGACAGGATATCAGTGGTCCAGGCTCTAGTTTTGACTCAACAA
TATCACCAGCTGAAGCCTATAGAGTACGAGCCATAGATAAAATAAAAGATTTTATTTAGTCTCCAGAAAA
AGGGGGGAATGAAAGACCCCACCTGTAGGTTTGGCAAGCTAGCTTAAGTAACGCCATTTTGCAAGGCATG
GAAAATACATAACTGAGAATAGAGAAGTTCAGATCAAGGTTAGGAACAGAGAGACAGCAGAATATGGGCC
AAACAGGATATCTGTGGTAAGCAGTTCCTGCCCCGGCTCAGGGCCAAGAACAGATGGTCCCCAGATGCGG
TCCCGCCCTCAGCAGTTTCTAGAGAACCATCAGATGTTTCCAGGGTGCCCCAAGGACCTGAAATGACCCT
GTGCCTTATTTGAACTAACCAATCAGTTCGCTTCTCGCTTCTGTTCGCGCGCTTCTGCTCCCCGAGCTCA
ATAAAAGAGCCCACAACCCCTCACTCGGCGCGCCAGTCCTCCGATAGACTGCGTCGCCCGGGTACCCGTA
TTCCCAATAAAGCCTCTTGCTGTTTGCATCCGAATCGTGGACTCGCTGATCCTTGGGAGGGTCTCCTCAG
ATTGATTGACTGCCCACCTCGGGGGTCTTTCATTTGGAGGTTCCACCGAGATTTGGAGACCCCTGCCCAG
GGACCACCGACCCCCCCGCCGGGAGGTAAGCTGGCCAGCGGTCGTTTCGTGTCTGTCTCTGTCTTTGTGC
GTGTTTGTGCCGGCATCTAATGTTTGCGCCTGCGTCTGTACTAGTTAGCTAACTAGCTCTGTATCTGGCG
GACCCGTGGTGGAACTGACGAGTTCTGAACACCCGGCCGCAACCCTGGGAGACGTCCCAGGGACTTTGGG
GGCCGTTTTTGTGGCCCGACCTGAGGAAGGGAGTCGATGTGGAATCCGACCCCGTCAGGATATGTGGTTC
TGGTAGGAGACGAGAACCTAAAACAGTTCCCGCCTCCGTCTGAATTTTTGCTTTCGGTTTGGAACCGAAG
CCGCGCGTCTTGTCTGCTGCAGCGCTGCAGCATCGTTCTGTGTTGTCTCTGTCTGACTGTGTTTCTGTAT
TTGTCTGAAAATTAGGGCCAGACTGTTACCACTCCCTTAAGTTTGACCTTAGGTCACTGGAAAGATGTCG
AGCGGATCGCTCACAACCAGTCGGTAGATGTCAAGAAGAGACGTTGGGTTACCTTCTGCTCTGCAGAATG
GCCAACCTTTAACGTCGGATGGCCGCGAGACGGCACCTTTAACCGAGACCTCATCACCCAGGTTAAGATC
AAGGTCTTTTCACCTGGCCCGCATGGACACCCAGACCAGGTCCCCTACATCGTGACCTGGGAAGCCTTGG
CTTTTGACCCCCCTCCCTGGGTCAAGCCCTTTGTACACCCTAAGCCTCCGCCTCCTCTTCCTCCATCCGC
CCCGTCTCTCCCCCTTGAACCTCCTCGTTCGACCCCGCCTCGATCCTCCCTTTATCCAGCCCTCACTCCT
TCTCTAGGCGCCGGAATT
Features (pLannotate 1.2.2; 23 found; start..end, strand, type, name):
     61..81      +  CDS            FLAG (fragment): FLAG® epitope tag, followed by an enterokinase cleavage site
    784..1068    +  CDS            FPR2 (fragment): FKBP2_CRYNB - Protein inferred from homology: Swiss-Prot protein existence level 3. PPIases accelerate the folding of proteins. It catalyzes the cis-trans isomerization of proline imidic peptide bonds in oligopeptides (By similarity). From Cryptococcus neoformans var. neoformans serotype D (strain B-3501A) (Filobasidiella neoformans).
   1063..1383    +  CDS            FKBP1A: FKB1A_HUMAN - Also known as FKBP1, FKBP12. Experimental evidence at protein level: Swiss-Prot protein existence level 1. Keeps in an inactive conformation TGFBR1, the TGF-beta type I serine/threonine kinase receptor, preventing TGF-beta receptor activation in absence of ligand. Recruits SMAD7 to ACVR1B which prevents the association of SMAD2 and SMAD3 with the activin receptor complex, thereby blocking the activin signal. May modulate the RYR1 calcium channel activity. PPIases accelerate the folding of proteins. It catalyzes the cis-trans isomerization of proline imidic peptide bonds in oligop
   1402..2337    +  CDS            Zbtb44 (fragment): ZBT44_MOUSE - Also known as Btbd15. Experimental evidence at protein level: Swiss-Prot protein existence level 1. From Mus musculus (Mouse).
   2360..2393    -  misc_feature   MCS (fragment): pBluescript multiple cloning site
   2495..2957    +  misc_feature   IRES: internal ribosome entry site (IRES) of the encephalomyocarditis virus (EMCV)
   2971..3690    +  CDS            EGFP: the original enhanced GFP (Yang et al., 1996) mammalian codon-optimized
   3752..4266    +  LTR            3' LTR: 3' long terminal repeat from murine embryonic stem cell virus
   4428..4444    -  protein_bind   lac operator: The lac repressor binds to the lac operator to inhibit transcription in E. coli. This inhibition can be relieved by adding lactose or isopropyl-β-D-thiogalactopyranoside (IPTG). lac repressor encoded by lacI
   4452..4482    -  promoter       lac promoter: promoter for the E. coli lac operon
   4497..4518    -  protein_bind   CAP binding site: CAP binding activates transcription in the presence of cAMP. E. coli catabolite activator protein
   4531..4623    -  CDS            lacI (fragment): lac repressor; lacI; The lac repressor binds to the lac operator to inhibit transcription in E. coli. This inhibition can be relieved by adding lactose or isopropyl-β-D-thiogalactopyranoside (IPTG).
   4806..5394    -  rep_origin     ori: high-copy-number ColE1/pMB1/pBR322/pUC origin of replication
   5565..6425    -  CDS            AmpR: β-lactamase; bla; confers resistance to ampicillin, carbenicillin, and related antibiotics
   6426..6530    -  promoter       AmpR promoter: bla
   6625..6660    +  CDS            rop (fragment): Rop protein, which maintains plasmids at low copy number; rop
   6762..6861    +  misc_feature   bom (fragment): basis of mobility region from pBR322
   6867..7016    -  CDS            lacZα (fragment): LacZα fragment of β-galactosidase; lacZ fragment
   7016..7217    -  CDS            TcR (fragment): tetracycline efflux protein; tet; confers resistance to tetracycline
   7218..7316    +  CDS            env (fragment): murine leukemia virus gPr80 envelope polyprotein precursor; env; proteolytically cleaved into gp70SU and p15TM subunits
   7358..7874    +  LTR            5' LTR: 5' long terminal repeat from murine embryonic stem cell virus
   7938..8279    +  misc_feature   MESV Ψ: packaging signal of murine embryonic stem cell virus
   8346..8762    +  CDS            gag (truncated): truncated Moloney murine leukemia virus (MMLV) gag gene lacking the start codon
