[The description below was written by a language model from this plasmid's Addgene catalogue record and pLannotate feature annotations shown in this document.]
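Description:
pMSCV-FKBP-ZBTB44 is a gammaretroviral transfer plasmid built on the pMSCV-IRES-GFP backbone for expressing a tagged fragment of mouse ZBTB44 in mammalian cells by retroviral transduction. In bacteria it is maintained through a high-copy ColE1/pUC-type origin and selected with ampicillin via the β-lactamase gene. The remaining bacterial annotations (pieces of lacI, lacZα, rop, bom and the tetracycline resistance gene) are only non-functional backbone remnants. The viral portion consists of murine embryonic stem cell virus 5′ and 3′ LTRs flanking the MESV Ψ packaging signal and a truncated, start-codon-less gag segment that extends the packaging region. When gag, pol and env are supplied in trans by packaging cells, the RNA transcribed from the 5′ LTR is encapsidated and integrated into target cells, where the LTR also serves as the promoter for the payload.

The insert, cloned between BglII and NotI sites that both remain intact, encodes an N-terminal FLAG epitope followed by four tandem FKBP domains fused to ZBTB44. The feature table explicitly annotates only two FKBP-like segments, but the span between the FLAG tag and these hits is consistent with additional repeats. The Zbtb44 annotation is a partial match to the mouse protein, in keeping with the insert name, which indicates the portion containing the pLxIS motif rather than the full-length gene. Tandem FKBP arrays are generally used to drive oligomerisation of the fused protein on addition of a dimerising ligand, although the record does not specify which FKBP variant or ligand applies. Downstream, an EMCV IRES allows EGFP to be translated from the same transcript, marking transduced cells. The associated study concerns pLxIS-containing domains as regulators of interferon responses and metabolism.
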