Addgene plasmid #221299: pMSCV-FKBP-ZBTB44
Purpose: Expression of ZBTB44 (pLxIS) in mammalian cells by retroviral transduction
Depositing lab: Jonathan Kagan. Depositing organization: Boston Children's Hospital. Publication: pLxIS-containing domains are biochemically flexible regulators of interferons and metabolism. Landau LM, Chaudhary N, Tien YC, Rogozinska M, Joshi S, Yao C, Crowley J, Hullahalli K, Campbell IW, Waldor MK, Haigis M, Kagan JC. Mol Cell. 2024 Jul 11;84(13):2436-2454.e10. doi: 10.1016/j.molcel.2024.05.030. Epub 2024 Jun 25. PubMed 38925114.
Backbone
  Vector backbone: pMSCV-IRES-GFP
  Vector type: Retroviral
Growth in bacteria
  Bacterial resistance: Ampicillin, 100 μg/mL
  Growth temperature: 37°C
  Growth strain: NEB Stable
  Copy number: High Copy
Gene/Insert
  Gene/Insert name: ZBTB44 (pLxIS)
  Species: M. musculus (mouse)
  Entrez Gene: Zbtb44 (a.k.a. Btbd15, E230011F09, 6030404E16Rik)
  Tag / fusion protein: FLAG-4xFKBP (N terminal on insert)
  Cloning method: Restriction Enzyme; 5′ cloning site BglII (not destroyed); 3′ cloning site NotI (not destroyed)
Terms and licenses: Academic/Nonprofit Terms; Industry Terms: Not Available to Industry
How to cite: pMSCV-FKBP-ZBTB44 was a gift from Jonathan Kagan (Addgene plasmid # 221299 ; http://n2t.net/addgene:221299 ; RRID:Addgene_221299)
